Addgene plasmid #61761: pSARSF53-HY176
Purpose: TvoVMAdC7 intein
Depositing lab: Hideo Iwai. Depositing organization: University of Helsinki, Institute of Biotechnology. Publication: Structure-based engineering and comparison of novel split inteins for protein ligation. Aranko AS, Oeemig JS, Zhou D, Kajander T, Wlodawer A, Iwai H. Mol Biosyst. 2014 May;10(5):1023-34. doi: 10.1039/c4mb00021h. PubMed 24574026.
Backbone
  Vector backbone: pRSFDuet
  Backbone manufacturer: Novagen
  Backbone size w/o insert (bp): 3559
  Total vector size (bp): 4432
  Modifications to backbone: deletion of MCS-2
  Vector type: Bacterial Expression
Growth in bacteria
  Bacterial resistance: Kanamycin, 50 μg/mL
  Growth temperature: 37°C
  Growth strain: DH5alpha
  Copy number: High Copy
Gene/Insert
  Gene/Insert name: TvoVMAdC7 intein (alt name: TvoVMAC7 N-intein)
  Species: Thermoplasma volcanium
  Insert size (bp): 873
  Promoter: T7
  Tag / fusion protein: H6-Smt3 (N terminal on insert)
  Cloning method: Restriction Enzyme; 5′ cloning site BamHI (not destroyed); 3′ cloning site HindIII (not destroyed)
  Sequencing primers: 5′ T7; 3′ T7term
Terms and licenses: Academic/Nonprofit Terms; Industry Terms: Not Available to Industry
How to cite: pSARSF53-HY176 was a gift from Hideo Iwai (Addgene plasmid # 61761 ; http://n2t.net/addgene:61761 ; RRID:Addgene_61761)
