[The description below was written by a language model from this plasmid's Addgene catalogue record and pLannotate feature annotations shown in this document.]
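Description:
pSARSF53-HY176 is a 4,432 bp bacterial expression plasmid built on Novagen's pRSFDuet backbone, from which the second multiple cloning site has been deleted so that a single T7-driven cassette remains. It replicates from the RSF1030 origin, which is compatible with other common origin types and so allows co-maintenance with a second plasmid in the same E. coli cell. It is selected with kanamycin through an aminoglycoside phosphotransferase gene. A lacI gene with its own promoter supplies lac repressor, which acts on the lac operator placed immediately downstream of the T7 promoter. Expression therefore depends on T7 RNA polymerase in the host and can be induced with IPTG.

The insert, cloned between BamHI and HindIII, encodes TvoVMAdC7, also listed as the TvoVMAC7 N-intein. This is an engineered N-terminal split-intein fragment derived from the VMA intein in the V-type ATP synthase alpha chain (atpA) of the archaeon Thermoplasma volcanium. It is fused at its N terminus to a hexahistidine tag followed by yeast Smt3 (SUMO). This arrangement supports metal-affinity purification, often improves solubility, and allows the tag to be removed with a SUMO-specific protease. A T7 gene 10 ribosome binding site precedes the open reading frame, and a T7 terminator follows it. The short S-tag match downstream of the insert is probably residual vector sequence, and the small TcR, capTEV and SET1 fragments look like partial annotation matches rather than functional elements.

The associated work concerns structure-based engineering and comparison of split inteins for protein ligation. The plasmid is therefore suited to producing this N-intein fragment for protein trans-splicing studies, although the record does not name a partner C-intein construct.
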