Features (pLannotate 1.2.2; 18 found; start..end, strand, type, name):
      1..19      +  promoter       T7 promoter: promoter for bacteriophage T7 RNA polymerase
     20..44      +  protein_bind   lac operator: The lac repressor binds to the lac operator to inhibit transcription in E. coli. This inhibition can be relieved by adding lactose or isopropyl-β-D-thiogalactopyranoside (IPTG). lac repressor encoded by lacI
     59..81      +  RBS            RBS: efficient ribosome binding site from bacteriophage T7 gene 10 (Olins and Rangwala, 1989)
    100..116     +  CDS            capTEV™ (fragment): composite tag for in vivo biotinylation, TEV protease cleavage, and 6xHis tagging
    127..413     +  CDS            SUMO (fragment): cleavable ubiquitin-like protein tag; S. cerevisiae SMT3 (truncated)
    409..957     +  CDS            atpA (fragment): VATA_THEVO - Experimental evidence at protein level: Swiss-Prot protein existence level 1. Produces ATP from ADP in the presence of a proton gradient across the membrane. The archaeal alpha chain is a catalytic subunit. From Thermoplasma volcanium (strain ATCC 51530 / DSM 4299 / JCM 9571 / NBRC 15438 / GSS1).
    986..1027    +  CDS            S-Tag (fragment): affinity and epitope tag derived from pancreatic ribonuclease A
   1057..1074    +  CDS            SET1 (fragment): solubility-enhancement tag derived from T7 phage gene 10B
   1082..1129    +  terminator     T7 terminator: transcription terminator for bacteriophage T7 RNA polymerase
   1293..1350    +  promoter       AmpR promoter (fragment): bla
   1359..2174    -  CDS            KanR: aminoglycoside phosphotransferase; aph(3')-Ia; confers resistance to kanamycin in bacteria or G418 (Geneticin®) in eukaryotes
   2175..2266    -  promoter       AmpR promoter: bla
   2282..3031    -  rep_origin     RSF ori: Plasmids containing the RSF 1030 origin of replication can be propagated in E. coli cells that contain additional plasmids with compatible origins.
   3114..3178    -  CDS            TcR (fragment): tetracycline efflux protein; tet; confers resistance to tetracycline
   3193..3214    -  protein_bind   CAP binding site: CAP binding activates transcription in the presence of cAMP. E. coli catabolite activator protein
   3227..4309    -  CDS            lacI: lac repressor; lacI; The lac repressor binds to the lac operator to inhibit transcription in E. coli. This inhibition can be relieved by adding lactose or isopropyl-β-D-thiogalactopyranoside (IPTG).
   4310..4387    -  promoter       lacI promoter: lacI
   4395..4430    -  CDS            TcR (fragment): tetracycline efflux protein; tet; confers resistance to tetracycline
>Addgene plasmid #61761 | pSARSF53-HY176 | depositor full sequence | sequence record 100778 | Expected plasmid sequence
TAATACGACTCACTATAGGGGAATTGTGAGCGGATAACAATTCCCCTGTAGAAATAATTTTGTTTAACTT
TAATAAGGAGATATACCATGGGCAGCAGCCATCATCATCATCATCACAGCACTAGTGACTCAGAAGTCAA
TCAAGAAGCTAAGCCAGAGGTCAAGCCAGAAGTCAAGCCTGAGACTCACATCAATTTAAAGGTGTCCGAT
GGATCTTCAGAAATCTTCTTTAAGATCAAAAAGACCACTCCTTTAAGAAGGCTGATGGAAGCGTTCGCTA
AAAGACAGGGTAAGGAAATGGACTCCTTAAGATTCTTGTACGACGGTATTAGAATTCAAGCTGATCAGAC
CCCTGAAGATTTGGACATGGAGGATAACGATATTATTGAGACTCACAGAGAACAGATTGGTGGGTCCAAG
TGCGTATCAGGTGAAACACCAGTTTACCTTGCGGATGGCAAGACAATAAAAATAAAGGATCTATACAGTT
CTGAGAGAAAAAAAGAAGATAACATTGTTGAGGCTGGTTCGGGAGAAGAGATAATACATCTAAAAGATCC
CATTCAAATATATTCTTATGTGGACGGGACCATAGTCAGGAGCAGATCAAGACTTCTATACAAGGGCAAG
AGCTCTTATCTTGTGAGGATAGAAACTATTGGCGGAAGATCGGTAAGCGTTACACCAGTTCACAAACTCT
TTGTCCTTACGGAAAAGGGTATCGAAGAGGTTATGGCCTCCAACCTAAAGGTAGGCGACATGATTGCTGC
TGTAGCAGAAAGCGAATCTGAAGCAAGAGACTGCGGAATGAGCGAGGAATGCGTGATGGAAGCAGAAGTT
TATACGTCACTTGAAGCGACATTCGATAGAGTAAAGTCTATAGCGTACGAGAAGGGTGATTTTGATGTAT
ACGATCTTTCCGTACCAGAATACGGCAGGAACTTTATAGGCGGAGAATAAGCTTGCGGCCGCACTCGAGT
CTGGTAAAGAAACCGCTGCTGCGAAATTTGAACGCCAGCACATGGACTCGTCTACTAGCGCAGCTTAATT
AACCTAGGCTGCTGCCACCGCTGAGCAATAACTAGCATAACCCCTTGGGGCCTCTAAACGGGTCTTGAGG
GGTTTTTTGCTGAAACCTCAGGCATTTGAGAAGCACACGGTCACACTGCTTCCGGTAGTCAATAAACCGG
TAAACCAGCAATAGACATAAGCGGCTATTTAACGACCCTGCCCTGAACCGACGACAAGCTGACGACCGGG
TCTCCGCAAGTGGCACTTTTCGGGGAAATGTGCGCGGAACCCCTATTTGTTTATTTTTCTAAATACATTC
AAATATGTATCCGCTCATGAATTAATTCTTAGAAAAACTCATCGAGCATCAAATGAAACTGCAATTTATT
CATATCAGGATTATCAATACCATATTTTTGAAAAAGCCGTTTCTGTAATGAAGGAGAAAACTCACCGAGG
CAGTTCCATAGGATGGCAAGATCCTGGTATCGGTCTGCGATTCCGACTCGTCCAACATCAATACAACCTA
TTAATTTCCCCTCGTCAAAAATAAGGTTATCAAGTGAGAAATCACCATGAGTGACGACTGAATCCGGTGA
GAATGGCAAAAGTTTATGCATTTCTTTCCAGACTTGTTCAACAGGCCAGCCATTACGCTCGTCATCAAAA
TCACTCGCATCAACCAAACCGTTATTCATTCGTGATTGCGCCTGAGCGAGACGAAATACGCGGTCGCTGT
TAAAAGGACAATTACAAACAGGAATCGAATGCAACCGGCGCAGGAACACTGCCAGCGCATCAACAATATT
TTCACCTGAATCAGGATATTCTTCTAATACCTGGAATGCTGTTTTCCCGGGGATCGCAGTGGTGAGTAAC
CATGCATCATCAGGAGTACGGATAAAATGCTTGATGGTCGGAAGAGGCATAAATTCCGTCAGCCAGTTTA
GTCTGACCATCTCATCTGTAACATCATTGGCAACGCTACCTTTGCCATGTTTCAGAAACAACTCTGGCGC
ATCGGGCTTCCCATACAATCGATAGATTGTCGCACCTGATTGCCCGACATTATCGCGAGCCCATTTATAC
CCATATAAATCAGCATCCATGTTGGAATTTAATCGCGGCCTAGAGCAAGACGTTTCCCGTTGAATATGGC
TCATACTCTTCCTTTTTCAATATTATTGAAGCATTTATCAGGGTTATTGTCTCATGAGCGGATACATATT
TGAATGTATTTAGAAAAATAAACAAATAGGCATGCAGCGCTCTTCCGCTTCCTCGCTCACTGACTCGCTA
CGCTCGGTCGTTCGACTGCGGCGAGCGGTGTCAGCTCACTCAAAAGCGGTAATACGGTTATCCACAGAAT
CAGGGGATAAAGCCGGAAAGAACATGTGAGCAAAAAGCAAAGCACCGGAAGAAGCCAACGCCGCAGGCGT
TTTTCCATAGGCTCCGCCCCCCTGACGAGCATCACAAAAATCGACGCTCAAGCCAGAGGTGGCGAAACCC
GACAGGACTATAAAGATACCAGGCGTTTCCCCCTGGAAGCTCCCTCGTGCGCTCTCCTGTTCCGACCCTG
CCGCTTACCGGATACCTGTCCGCCTTTCTCCCTTCGGGAAGCGTGGCGCTTTCTCATAGCTCACGCTGTT
GGTATCTCAGTTCGGTGTAGGTCGTTCGCTCCAAGCTGGGCTGTGTGCACGAACCCCCCGTTCAGCCCGA
CCGCTGCGCCTTATCCGGTAACTATCGTCTTGAGTCCAACCCGGTAAGACACGACTTATCGCCACTGGCA
GCAGCCATTGGTAACTGATTTAGAGGACTTTGTCTTGAAGTTATGCACCTGTTAAGGCTAAACTGAAAGA
ACAGATTTTGGTGAGTGCGGTCCTCCAACCCACTTACCTTGGTTCAAAGAGTTGGTAGCTCAGCGAACCT
TGAGAAAACCACCGTTGGTAGCGGTGGTTTTTCTTTATTTATGAGATGATGAATCAATCGGTCTATCAAG
TCAACGAACAGCTATTCCGTTACTCTAGATTTCAGTGCAATTTATCTCTTCAAATGTAGCACCTGAAGTC
AGCCCCATACGATATAAGTTGTAATTCTCATGTTAGTCATGCCCCGCGCCCACCGGAAGGAGCTGACTGG
GTTGAAGGCTCTCAAGGGCATCGGTCGAGATCCCGGTGCCTAATGAGTGAGCTAACTTACATTAATTGCG
TTGCGCTCACTGCCCGCTTTCCAGTCGGGAAACCTGTCGTGCCAGCTGCATTAATGAATCGGCCAACGCG
CGGGGAGAGGCGGTTTGCGTATTGGGCGCCAGGGTGGTTTTTCTTTTCACCAGTGAGACGGGCAACAGCT
GATTGCCCTTCACCGCCTGGCCCTGAGAGAGTTGCAGCAAGCGGTCCACGCTGGTTTGCCCCAGCAGGCG
AAAATCCTGTTTGATGGTGGTTAACGGCGGGATATAACATGAGCTGTCTTCGGTATCGTCGTATCCCACT
ACCGAGATGTCCGCACCAACGCGCAGCCCGGACTCGGTAATGGCGCGCATTGCGCCCAGCGCCATCTGAT
CGTTGGCAACCAGCATCGCAGTGGGAACGATGCCCTCATTCAGCATTTGCATGGTTTGTTGAAAACCGGA
CATGGCACTCCAGTCGCCTTCCCGTTCCGCTATCGGCTGAATTTGATTGCGAGTGAGATATTTATGCCAG
CCAGCCAGACGCAGACGCGCCGAGACAGAACTTAATGGGCCCGCTAACAGCGCGATTTGCTGGTGACCCA
ATGCGACCAGATGCTCCACGCCCAGTCGCGTACCGTCTTCATGGGAGAAAATAATACTGTTGATGGGTGT
CTGGTCAGAGACATCAAGAAATAACGCCGGAACATTAGTGCAGGCAGCTTCCACAGCAATGGCATCCTGG
TCATCCAGCGGATAGTTAATGATCAGCCCACTGACGCGTTGCGCGAGAAGATTGTGCACCGCCGCTTTAC
AGGCTTCGACGCCGCTTCGTTCTACCATCGACACCACCACGCTGGCACCCAGTTGATCGGCGCGAGATTT
AATCGCCGCGACAATTTGCGACGGCGCGTGCAGGGCCAGACTGGAGGTGGCAACGCCAATCAGCAACGAC
TGTTTGCCCGCCAGTTGTTGTGCCACGCGGTTGGGAATGTAATTCAGCTCCGCCATCGCCGCTTCCACTT
TTTCCCGCGTTTTCGCAGAAACGTGGCTGGCCTGGTTCACCACGCGGGAAACGGTCTGATAAGAGACACC
GGCATACTCTGCGACATCGTATAACGTTACTGGTTTCACATTCACCACCCTGAATTGACTCTCTTCCGGG
CGCTATCATGCCATACCGCGAAAGGTTTTGCGCCATTCGATGGTGTCCGGGATCTCGACGCTCTCCCTTA
TGCGACTCCTGCATTAGGAAAT
