>Addgene plasmid #61761 | pSARSF53-HY176 | depositor partial sequence | sequence record 100777 | T7term
ACCATCACCCACCTGAATGACTCTCTTCGGCCTATCATGCATACGCGAAAGGTTGCGCATCGATGTGTCG
GGATCTGACGCTCTGTATGCGACTCCTGCATTAGAAATATACGACTCACTATAGGGATGTGAGCGGATAC
ATCCCCTGTAGAAATAATTTGTTTAACTTTAATAAGGAGATATACCATGGGCAGCAGCCATCATCATCAT
CATCACAGCACTAGTGACTCAGAAGTCAATCAAGAAGCTAAGCCAGAGGTCAAGCCAGAAGTCAAGCTGA
GACTCACATCAATTTAAAGGTGTCCGATGGATCTTCAGAAATCTTCTTTAAGATCAAAAAGACCACTCCT
TTAAGAAGGCTGATGGAAGCGTTCGCTAAAAGACAGGGTAAGGAAATGGACTCCTTAAGATTCTTGTACG
ACGGTATTAGAATTCAAGCTGATCAGACCCCTGAAGATTTGGACATGGAGGATAACGATATTATTGAGAC
TCACAGAGAACAGATTGGTGGATCCAAGTGCGTATCAGGTGAAACACCAGTTTACCTTGCGGATGGCAAG
ACAATAAAAATAAAGGATCTATACAGTTCTGAGAGAAAAAAAGAAGATAACATTGTTGAGGCTGGTTCGG
GAGAAGAGATAATACATCTAAAAGATCCCATTCAAATATATTCTTATGTGGACGGGACCATAGTCAGGAG
CAGATCAAGACTTCTATACAAGGGCAAGAGCTCTTATCTTGTGAGGATAGAAACTATTGGCGGAAGATCG
GTAAGCGTTACACCAGTTCACAAACTCTTTGTCCTTACGGAAAAGGGTATCGAAGAGGTTATGGCCTCCA
ACCTAAAGGTAGGCGACATGATTGCTGCTGTAGCAGAAAGCGAATCTGAAGCAAGAGACTGCGGAATGAG
CGAGGAATGCGTGATGGAAGCAGAAGTTTATACGTCACTTGAAGCGACATTCGATAGAGTAAAGTCTATA
GCGTACGAGAAGGGTGATTTTGATGTATACGATCTTTCCGTACCAGAATACGGCAGGAACTTTATAGGCG
GAGAATAAGCTTGCGGCCGCACTCGAGTCTGGTAAAGAAACCGCTGCTGCGAAATTTGAACGCCAGCACA
TGGACTCGTCTACTAGCGCAGCTATAGCACGTCAC
