>Addgene plasmid #61761 | pSARSF53-HY176 | addgene partial sequence | sequence record 103873 | T7 5'-TAATACGACTCACTATAGGG-3'
GTAAATAATTTTGTTTAACTTTAATAAGGAGATATACCATGGGCAGCAGCCATCATCATCATCATCACAG
CACTAGTGACTCAGAAGTCAATCAAGAAGCTAAGCCAGAGGTCAAGCCAGAAGTCAAGCCTGAGACTCAC
ATCAATTTAAAGGTGTCCGATGGATCTTCAGAAATCTTCTTTAAGATCAAAAAGACCACTCCTTTAAGAA
GGCTGATGGAAGCGTTCGCTAAAAGACAGGGTAAGGAAATGGACTCCTTAAGATTCTTGTACGACGGTAT
TAGAATTCAAGCTGATCAGACCCCTGAAGATTTGGACATGGAGGATAACGATATTATTGAGACTCACAGA
GAACAGATTGGTGGGTCCAAGTGCGTATCAGGTGAAACACCAGTTTACCTTGCGGATGGCAAGACAATAA
AAATAAAGGATCTATACAGTTCTGAGAGAAAAAAAGAAGATAACATTGTTGAGGCTGGTTCGGGAGAAGA
GATAATACATCTAAAAGATCCCATTCAAATATATTCTTATGTGGACGGGACCATAGTCAGGAGCAGATCA
AGACTTCTATACAAGGGCAAGAGCTCTTATCTTGTGAGGATAGAAACTATTGGCGGAAGATCGGTAAGCG
TTACACCAGTTCACAAACTCTTTGTCCTTACGGAAAAGGGTATCGAAGAGGTTATGGCCTCCAACCTAAA
GGTAGGCGACATGATTGCTGCTGTAGCAGAAAGCGAATCTGAAGCAAGAGACTGCGGAATGAGCGAGGAA
TGCGTGATGGAAGCAGAAGTTTATACGTCACTTGAAGCGACATTCGATAGAGTAAAGTCTATAGCGTACG
AGAAGGGTGATTTTGATGTATACGATCTTTCCGTACCAGAATACGGCAGGAACTTTATAGGCGGAGAATA
AGCTTGCGGCCGCACTCGAG
