>Addgene plasmid #61761 | pSARSF53-HY176 | addgene partial sequence | sequence record 103875 | T7term 5'-GCTAGTTATTGCTCAGCGG-3'
AGCTGCGCTAGTAGACGAGTCCATGTGCTGGCGTTCAAATTTCGCAGCAGCGGTTTCTTTACCAGACTCG
AGTGCGGCCGCAAGCTTATTCTCCGCCTATAAAGTTCCTGCCGTATTCTGGTACGGAAAGATCGTATACA
TCAAAATCACCCTTCTCGTACGCTATAGACTTTACTCTATCGAATGTCGCTTCAAGTGACGTATAAACTT
CTGCTTCCATCACGCATTCCTCGCTCATTCCGCAGTCTCTTGCTTCAGATTCGCTTTCTGCTACAGCAGC
AATCATGTCGCCTACCTTTAGGTTGGAGGCCATAACCTCTTCGATACCCTTTTCCGTAAGGACAAAGAGT
TTGTGAACTGGTGTAACGCTTACCGATCTTCCGCCAATAGTTTCTATCCTCACAAGATAAGAGCTCTTGC
CCTTGTATAGAAGTCTTGATCTGCTCCTGACTATGGTCCCGTCCACATAAGAATATATTTGAATGGGATC
TTTTAGATGTATTATCTCTTCTCCCGAACCAGCCTCAACAATGTTATCTTCTTTTTTTCTCTCAGAACTG
TATAGATCCTTTATTTTTATTGTCTTGCCATCCGCAAGGTAAACTGGTGTTTCACCTGATACGCACTTGG
ACCCACCAATCTGTTCTCTGTGAGTCTCAATAATATCGTTATCCTCCATGTCCAAATCTTCAGGGGTCTG
ATCAGCTTGAATTCTAATACCGTCGTACAAGAATCTTAAGGAGTCCATTTCCTTACCCTGTCTTTTAGCG
AACGCTTCCATCAGCCTTCTTAAAGGAGTGGTCTTTTTGATCTTAAAGAAGATTTCTGAAGATCCATCGG
ACACCTTTAAATTGATGTGAGTCTCA
